>Addgene plasmid #159409 | DT048A | addgene full sequence | sequence record 326577 | Addgene NGS Result
GGCTTCATTCAGCTCCGGTTCCCAACGATCAAGGCGAGTTACATGATCCCCCATGTTGTGCAAAAAAGCG
GTTAGCTCCTTCGGTCCTCCGATCGTTGTCAGAAGTAAGTTGGCCGCAGTGTTATCACTCATGGTTATGG
CAGCACTGCATAATTCTCTTACTGTCATGCCATCCGTAAGATGCTTTTCTGTGACTGGTGAGTACTCAAC
CAAGTCATTCTGAGAATAGTGTATGCGGCGACCGAGTTGCTCTTGCCCGGCGTCAATACGGGATAATACC
GCGCCACATAGCAGAACTTTAAAAGTGCTCATCATTGGAAAACGTTCTTCGGGGCGAAAACTCTCAAGGA
TCTTACCGCTGTTGAGATCCAGTTCGATGTAACCCACTCGTGCACCCAACTGATCTTCAGCATCTTTTAC
TTTCACCAGCGTTTCTGGGTGAGCAAAAACAGGAAGGCAAAATGCCGCAAAAAAGGGAATAAGGGCGACA
CGGAAATGTTGAATACTCATACTCTTCCTTTTTCAATATTATTGAAGCATTTATCAGGGTTATTGTCTCA
TGAGCGGATACATATTTGAATGTATTTAGAAAAATAAACAAATAGGGGTTCCGCGCACATTTCCCCGAAA
AGTGCCACCTGACGTCTAAGAAACCATTATTATCATGACATTAACCTATAAAAATAGGCGTATCACGAGG
CAGAATTTCAGATAAAAAAAATCCTTAGCTTTCGCTAAGGATGATTTCTGGAATTCGCGGCCGCTTCTAG
ATTTACAGCTAGCTCAGTCCTAGGTATTATGCTAGCGATACTAGAAGAAGGAGAATAATCTATGGACTAC
AAAGACGATGATGACAAGATGAAAAACATAAATGCCGACGACACATACAGAATAATTAATAAAATTAAAG
CTTGTAGAAGCAATAATGATATTAATCAATGCTTATCTGATATGACTAAAATGGTACATTGTGAATATTA
TTTACTCGCGATCATTTATCCTCATTCTATGGTTAAATCTGATATTTCAATCCTAGATAATTACCCTAAA
AAATGGAGGCAATATTATGATGACGCTAATTTAATAAAATATGATCCTATAGTAGATTATTCTAACTCCA
ATCATTCACCAATTAATTGGAATATATTTGAAAACAATGCTGTAAATAAAAAATCTCCAAATGTAATTAA
AGAAGCGAAAACATCAGGTCTTATCACTGGGTTTAGTTTCCCTATTCATACGGCTAACAATGGCTTCGGA
ATGCTTAGTTTTGCACATTCAGAAAAAGACAACTATATAGATAGTTTATTTTTACATGCGTGTATGAACA
TACCATTAATTGTTCCTTCTCTAGTTGATAATTATCGAAAAATAAATATAGCAAATAATAAATCAAACAA
CGATTTAACCAAAAGAGAAAAAGAATGTTTAGCGTGGGCATGCGAAGGAAAAAGCTCTTGGGATATTTCA
AAAATATTAGGTTGCAGTGAGCGTACTGTCACTTTCCATTTAACCAATGCGCAAATGAAACTCAATACAA
CAAACCGCTGCCAAAGTATTTCTAAAGCAATTTTAACAGGAGCAATTGATTGCCCATACTTTAAAAATTA
ATAACGACTCAGGCTGCTACGCCTGTGTACTGGAAAACAAAACCAAAACCCAAAAAACAAAAAACTGAGC
CCATTGGTATCGTGGAAGGACTCGATCAAAAAAAAAAAAAAAAAAAAAAAAAAAAAACTAGCATAACCCC
TTGGGGCCTCTAAACGGGTCTTGAGGGGTTTTTTGGTACTAGAACCTGTAGGATCGTACAGGTTTACGCA
AGAAAATGGTTTGTTATAGTCGAATAAAAAATACTAGAAGAAGGAGAATAATCTATGGACTACAAAGACG
ATGATGACAAGATGAAAGATATCACGGATAAAAACCAATCGATTGATAGTGGCATCAGTTCGCTGAGCTA
TAACCGCAATGAAGTCCTGGCCAGCAATGGTGATAAAATTGAATCGTTTGTTCCTAAAGAGGGTAAAAAA
GCGGGCAATAAATTCATTGTAGTCGAACGCCAGAAACGTAGCCTGACTACTTCACCGGTTGATATTTCCA
TTATTGACAGTGTTAATGATCGCACGTATCCTGGTGCGCTGCAACTGGCTGATAAAGCATTTGTCGAAAA
TCGCCCTACTATTCTGATGGTAAAACGTAAACCGATCAATATCAACATTGATCTGCCGGGTCTGAAAGGT
GAAAACTCTATCAAGGTGGATGATCCAACTTATGGTAAAGTCAGCGGCGCCATTGATGAACTGGTTAGCA
AATGGAATGAAAAATATAGCAGCACCCACACCCTGCCGGCGCGCACCCAGTACTCCGAATCCATGGTGTA
TAGTAAATCCCAAATCTCATCGGCCCTGAATGTGAACGCTAAAGTGCTGGAAAATTCGCTGGGTGTTGAC
TTCAACGCCGTAGCAAATAACGAGAAAAAAGTAATGATCCTGGCATATAAGCAGATCTTTTATACAGTCA
GTGCCGATCTGCCGAAAAATCCGTCTGATCTGTTCGATGATAGCGTTACTTTTAATGATCTGAAGCAAAA
AGGTGTTAGCAACGAAGCTCCGCCGCTGATGGTTTCTAATGTTGCCTATGGTCGCACCATTTATGTTAAA
CTGGAAACCACTAGCTCCTCGAAAGATGTCCAAGCTGCTTTTAAAGCTCTGATCAAAAATACAGATATTA
AAAATAGTCAACAGTATAAAGATATTTATGAAAATAGCAGTTTCACAGCAGTTGTGCTGGGAGGGGATGC
ACAGGAACATAATAAAGTGGTGACGAAAGATTTTGACGAAATCCGCAAAGTCATCAAAGATAATGCCACT
TTTAGTACGAAGAATCCGGCTTATCCAATCAGCTATACCTCTGTCTTCCTGAAAGACAACAGCGTTGCCG
CCGTCCATAACAAGACCGATTACATTGAAACCACCAGTACCGAATATTCTAAAGGTAAAATCAACCTGGA
TCATTCCGGTGCGTATGTCGCTCAGTTTGAAGTGGCGTGGGACGAGGTCTCATACGATAAAGAAGGTAAC
GAAGTTCTGACGCATAAAACTTGGGACGGCAATTACCAGGACAAAACTGCCCACTATAGCACCGTTATCC
CGCTGGAAGCCAATGCGCGCAACATCCGCATTAAAGCACGTGAAGCAACGGGGCTGGCCTGGGAATGGTG
GCGTGATGTAATTAGCGAATATGATGTGCCGCTGACGAATAATATCAACGTTTCGATTTGGGGGACCACC
CTGTATCCGGGTTCAAGCATTACCTATAATTGATGACGACTCAGGCTGCTACGCCTGTGTACTGGAAAAC
AAAACCAAAACCCAAAAAACAAAAAACTSARSCMWTWSSTATAATTGATGACGACTCAGGCTGCTACGCC
TGTGTACTGGAAAACAAAACCAAAACCCAAAAAACAAAAAACTGAGCCCATTGGTATCGTGGAAGGACTC
GATCAAAAAAAAAAAAAAAAAAAAAAAAAAAAAACTAGCATAACCCCTTGGGGCCTCTAAACGGGTCTTG
AGGGGTTTTTTGGTACTAGTAGCGGCCGCTGCAGGCTTCCTCGCTCACTGACTCGCTGCGCTCGGTCGTT
CGGCTGCGGCGAGCGGTATCAGCTCACTCAAAGGCGGTAATACGGTTATCCACAGAATCAGGGGATAACG
CAGGAAAGAACATGTGAGCAAAAGGCCAGCAAAAGGCCAGGAACCGTAAAAAGGCCGCGTTGCTGGCGTT
TTTCCACAGGCTCCGCCCCCCTGACGAGCATCACAAAAATCGACGCTCAAGTCAGAGGTGGCGAAACCCG
ACAGGACTATAAAGATACCAGGCGTTTCCCCCTGGAAGCTCCCTCGTGCGCTCTCCTGTTCCGACCCTGC
CGCTTACCGGATACCTGTCCGCCTTTCTCCCTTCGGGAAGCGTGGCGCTTTCTCATAGCTCACGCTGTAG
GTATCTCAGTTCGGTGTAGGTCGTTCGCTCCAAGCTGGGCTGTGTGCACGAACCCCCCGTTCAGCCCGAC
CGCTGCGCCTTATCCGGTAACTATCGTCTTGAGTCCAACCCGGTAAGACACGACTTATCGCCACTGGCAG
CAGCCACTGGTAACAGGATTAGCAGAGCGAGGTATGTAGGCGGTGCTACAGAGTTCTTGAAGTGGTGGCC
TAACTACGGCTACACTAGAAGAACAGTATTTGGTATCTGCGCTCTGCTGAAGCCAGTTACCTTCGGAAAA
AGAGTTGGTAGCTCTTGATCCGGCAAACAAACCACCGCTGGTAGCGGTGGTTTTTTTGTTTGCAAGCAGC
AGATTACGCGCAGAAAAAAAGGATCTCAAGAAGATCCTTTGATCTTTTCTACGGGGTCTGACGCTCAGTG
GAACGAAAACTCACGTTAAGGGATTTTGGTCATGAGATTATCAAAAAGGATCTTCACCTAGATCCTTTTA
AATTAAAAATGAAGTTTTAAATCAATCTAAAGTATATATGAGTAAACTTGGTCTGACAGTTACCAATGCT
TAATCAGTGAGGCACCTATCTCAGCGATCTGTCTATTTCGTTCATCCATAGTTGCCTGACTCCCCGTCGT
GTAGATAACTACGATACGGGAGGGCTTACCATCTGGCCCCAGTGCTGCAATGATACCGCGAGACCCACGC
TCACCGGCTCCAGATTTATCAGCAATAAACCAGCCAGCCGGAAGGGCCGAGCGCAGAAGTGGTCCTGCAA
CTTTATCCGCCTCCATCCAGTCTATTAATTGTTGCCGGGAAGCTAGAGTAAGTAGTTCGCCAGTTAATAG
TTTGCGCAACGTTGTTGCCATTGCTACAGGCATCGTGGTGTCACGCTCGTCGTTTGGTAT
Features (pLannotate 1.2.2; 11 found; start..end, strand, type, name):
    511..615     -  promoter       AmpR promoter: bla
    705..748     -  terminator     bacterial terminator: putative bacterial transcription terminator
    751..770     +  misc_feature   BioBrick prefix: BioBrick prefix for parts that start with "ATG"
    775..806     +  promoter       J23119 promoter (fragment): bacterial promoter (Registry of Standard Biological Parts BBa J23119)
    859..1608    +  CDS            luxR: LUXR_ALIFS - Experimental evidence at protein level: Swiss-Prot protein existence level 1. Transcriptional activator of the bioluminescence operon. Binds to the OHHL autoinducer. From Aliivibrio fischeri (Vibrio fischeri).
   1738..1785    +  terminator     T7 terminator: transcription terminator for bacteriophage T7 RNA polymerase
   1905..3320    +  CDS            pfo (fragment): TACY_CLOP1 - Also known as pfoA, pfoR. Experimental evidence at protein level: Swiss-Prot protein existence level 1. A cholesterol-dependent toxin that causes cytolysis by forming pores in cholesterol containing host membranes. After binding to target membranes, the protein assembles into a pre-pore complex. A conformation change leads to insertion in the host membrane and formation of an oligomeric pore complex. Cholesterol is required for binding to host cell membranes, membrane insertion and pore formation; cholesterol binding is mediated by a Thr-Leu pair in the C-terminus. Can be reversib
   3535..3582    +  terminator     T7 terminator: transcription terminator for bacteriophage T7 RNA polymerase
   3584..3604    +  misc_feature   BioBrick suffix: universal suffix for all parts
   3781..4369    -  rep_origin     ori: high-copy-number ColE1/pMB1/pBR322/pUC origin of replication
   4540..510     -  CDS            AmpR (across the origin): β-lactamase; bla; confers resistance to ampicillin, carbenicillin, and related antibiotics
