[The description below was written by a language model from this plasmid's Addgene catalogue record and pLannotate feature annotations shown in this document.]
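Description:
DT048A is a bacterial expression and synthetic-biology plasmid of about 4.9 kb, built on the iGEM registry backbone pSB1A3. It replicates at high copy number in E. coli from a ColE1/pUC-type origin and is selected with ampicillin through a β-lactamase gene driven by its own bla promoter. The synthetic insert, assembled by Gibson cloning, sits between the BioBrick prefix and suffix, with a bacterial terminator on the upstream flank that helps insulate it from backbone transcription.

The payload is a two-gene quorum-sensing circuit. The first unit expresses LuxR, the Aliivibrio (Vibrio) fischeri transcriptional activator that binds the acyl-homoserine lactone autoinducer, from the constitutive Anderson-family promoter J23101. The automated annotation labels this region as a fragment of the closely related J23119, which probably reflects sequence similarity within the promoter family. A T7 terminator follows the luxR coding sequence. The second unit places perfringolysin O (PFO), the Clostridium perfringens cholesterol-dependent pore-forming cytolysin, under the HSL-responsive pLux (luxPR) promoter and ends with a second T7 terminator. The pLux promoter itself is not picked up in the feature table, and pfo is annotated as a fragment, so the coding sequence may not be full length. The catalogue entry lists N-terminal FLAG tags on the insert ("FLAG/FLAG"), which may mean one on each protein, though these are also not annotated.

Functionally, LuxR is always present, and PFO is produced only when the HSL signal is supplied, giving signal-dependent production of a membrane pore. The associated publication concerns artificial cells that drive neural differentiation, but the record does not spell out the plasmid's exact role in that work.
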