Addgene plasmid #159409: DT048A
Purpose: Constitutive LuxR expression, controlled under J23101 E.coli promoter, and inducible Perfringolysin O (PFO) expression, controlled under V. fischeri HSL-regulated pLux (luxPR) promoter
Depositing lab: Sheref Mansy. Depositing organization: Universita degli Studi di Trento. Publication: Artificial cells drive neural differentiation. Toparlak OD, Zasso J, Bridi S, Serra MD, Macchi P, Conti L, Baudet ML, Mansy SS. Sci Adv. 2020 Sep 18;6(38). pii: 6/38/eabb4920. doi: 10.1126/sciadv.abb4920. Print 2020 Sep. PubMed 32948587.
Backbone
  Vector backbone: pSB1A3
  Backbone manufacturer: iGEM parts registry
  Vector type: Bacterial Expression, Synthetic Biology
Growth in bacteria
  Bacterial resistance: Ampicillin, 100 μg/mL
  Growth temperature: 37°C
  Growth strain: DH5alpha
  Copy number: High Copy
Gene/Insert
  Gene/Insert name: pr.J23101-LuxR-pr.LuxR-PFO
  Species: Synthetic
  Promoter: J23101 and pLux promoter
  Tag / fusion protein: FLAG/FLAG (N terminal on insert)
  Cloning method: Gibson Cloning
  Sequencing primers: 5′ VF2 primer (iGEM parts registry); 3′ VR primer (iGEM parts registry)
Terms and licenses: Academic/Nonprofit Terms; Industry Terms: Not Available to Industry
How to cite: DT048A was a gift from Sheref Mansy (Addgene plasmid # 159409 ; http://n2t.net/addgene:159409 ; RRID:Addgene_159409)
